Addgene plasmid #192069: CAG-ADAR2-sesRNA-GFP-W3SL
Purpose: Expression of ADAR2, sesRNA in mammalian cells, with tTA2 as efRNA and ADAR2 overexpression.
Depositing lab: Josh Huang. Depositing organization: Duke University. Publication: Programmable RNA sensing for cell monitoring and manipulation. Qian Y, Li J, Zhao S, Matthews EA, Adoff M, Zhong W, An X, Yeo M, Park C, Yang X, Wang BS, Southwell DG, Huang ZJ. Nature. 2022 Oct;610(7933):713-721. doi: 10.1038/s41586-022-05280-1. Epub 2022 Oct 5. PubMed 36198803.
Backbone
  Vector backbone: pAAV-Cbh-ADAR2-sesRNA-GFP-W3SL
  Vector type: Mammalian Expression, AAV
Growth in bacteria
  Bacterial resistance: Ampicillin, 100 μg/mL
  Growth temperature: 37°C
  Growth strain: NEB Stable
  Copy number: High Copy
Gene/Insert
  Gene/Insert name: sesRNA for mouse Ctip2
  Species: Synthetic
  Promoter: Cbh
  Cloning method: Gibson Cloning
  Sequencing primers: 5′ gctactaacttcagcctgctg; 3′ gggattctcctccacgtcac
Terms and licenses: Academic/Nonprofit Terms; Industry Terms: Not Available to Industry
How to cite: CAG-ADAR2-sesRNA-GFP-W3SL was a gift from Josh Huang (Addgene plasmid # 192069 ; http://n2t.net/addgene:192069 ; RRID:Addgene_192069)
