[The description below was written by a language model from this plasmid's Addgene catalogue record and pLannotate feature annotations shown in this document.]
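Description:
CAG-ADAR2-sesRNA-GFP-W3SL is an AAV transfer plasmid for mammalian expression, built on a pAAV-Cbh-ADAR2-sesRNA-GFP-W3SL backbone. It is maintained in bacteria through a high-copy ColE1/pUC-type origin and an ampicillin resistance gene (β-lactamase), and it also carries an f1 phage origin. AAV2 inverted terminal repeats flank the expression cassette so that it can be packaged into recombinant AAV. The upstream repeat is annotated only as short fragments, and the recommended recombination-deficient growth strain is in keeping with the instability of such repeats.

The payload is a single transcription unit for programmable RNA sensing by ADAR-mediated editing. A CBh-type hybrid promoter (CMV enhancer, chicken β-actin promoter and a hybrid CBA/MVM intron) drives an HA-tagged ADAR2 (matched to rat Adarb1), the adenosine deaminase that performs A-to-I editing on double-stranded RNA. Downstream lies the sensor RNA (sesRNA), seen in the feature table as two Bcl11b/Ctip2 fragments in antisense orientation, so the transcript is complementary to mouse Ctip2 mRNA. An EGFP coding sequence follows. In this type of design, pairing of the sesRNA with its target transcript recruits ADAR to edit an in-frame stop codon, allowing translation of the downstream effector only in cells that express the target. The cassette ends with W3SL, a compact element combining a truncated WPRE with SV40 late polyadenylation sequences to save packaging capacity.

The catalogue purpose names tTA2 as the effector RNA, but the construct name and annotated sequence show EGFP and no tTA2, so the effector appears to be GFP.
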