Features (pLannotate 1.2.2; 23 found; start..end, strand, type, name):
     27..78      -  misc_feature   bom (fragment): basis of mobility region from pBR322
     97..552     +  rep_origin     f1 ori (sequence partly withheld): f1 bacteriophage origin of replication; arrow indicates direction of (+) strand synthesis
    553..602     -  misc_feature   bom (fragment): basis of mobility region from pBR322
    704..739     -  CDS            rop (fragment): Rop protein, which maintains plasmids at low copy number; rop
    834..938     +  promoter       AmpR promoter: bla
    939..1799    +  CDS            AmpR: β-lactamase; bla; confers resistance to ampicillin, carbenicillin, and related antibiotics
   1970..2558    +  rep_origin     ori: high-copy-number ColE1/pMB1/pBR322/pUC origin of replication
   2642..2669    +  repeat_region  AAV2 ITR (fragment): inverted terminal repeat of adeno-associated virus serotype 2 inverted
   2698..2725    +  repeat_region  AAV2 ITR (fragment): inverted terminal repeat of adeno-associated virus serotype 2 inverted
   2775..3060    +  enhancer       CMV enhancer: human cytomegalovirus immediate early enhancer; contains an 18-bp deletion relative to the standard CMV enhancer
   3062..3171    +  promoter       chicken β-actin promoter (fragment): contains a 21-bp deletion relative to the standard chicken β-actin promoter
   3163..3284    +  promoter       chicken β-actin promoter (fragment): contains a 21-bp deletion relative to the standard chicken β-actin promoter
   3285..3512    +  intron         hybrid intron: hybrid between chicken β-actin (CBA) and minute virus of mice (MMV) introns (Gray et al., 2011)
   3533..3559    +  CDS            3xHA (fragment): three tandem HA epitope tags
   3566..5665    +  CDS            Adarb1: RED1_RAT - Also known as Red1. Experimental evidence at protein level: Swiss-Prot protein existence level 1. Catalyzes the hydrolytic deamination of adenosine to inosine in double-stranded RNA (dsRNA) referred to as A-to-I RNA editing. This may affect gene expression and function in a number of ways that include mRNA translation by changing codons and hence the amino acid sequence of proteins; pre-mRNA splicing by altering splice site recognition sequences; RNA stability by changing sequences involved in nuclease recognition; genetic stability in the case of RNA virus genomes by changing seque
   5729..5935    -  CDS            Bcl11b (fragment): BC11B_MOUSE - Also known as Ctip2, Rit1. Experimental evidence at protein level: Swiss-Prot protein existence level 1. Key regulator of both differentiation and survival of T- lymphocytes during thymocyte development in mammals (PubMed:12717433). Essential in controlling the responsiveness of hematopoietic stem cells to chemotactic signals by modulating the expression of receptors CCR7 and CCR9, which direct the movement of progenitor cells from the bone marrow to the thymus (By similarity). Is a regulator of IL2 promoter and enhances IL2 expression in activated CD4(+) T-lymphocytes (PubMed:16
   5939..6139    -  CDS            Bcl11b (fragment): BC11B_MOUSE - Also known as Ctip2, Rit1. Experimental evidence at protein level: Swiss-Prot protein existence level 1. Key regulator of both differentiation and survival of T- lymphocytes during thymocyte development in mammals (PubMed:12717433). Essential in controlling the responsiveness of hematopoietic stem cells to chemotactic signals by modulating the expression of receptors CCR7 and CCR9, which direct the movement of progenitor cells from the bone marrow to the thymus (By similarity). Is a regulator of IL2 promoter and enhances IL2 expression in activated CD4(+) T-lymphocytes (PubMed:16
   6212..6928    +  CDS            EGFP: the original enhanced GFP (Yang et al., 1996) mammalian codon-optimized
   6950..7107    +  misc_feature   WPRE (fragment): woodchuck hepatitis virus posttranscriptional regulatory element
   7113..7197    +  misc_feature   WPRE (fragment): woodchuck hepatitis virus posttranscriptional regulatory element
   7196..7239    -  polyA_signal   SV40 poly(A) signal (fragment): SV40 polyadenylation signal
   7243..7310    -  polyA_signal   SV40 poly(A) signal (fragment): SV40 polyadenylation signal
   7411..22      +  repeat_region  AAV2 ITR (across the origin): inverted terminal repeat of adeno-associated virus serotype 2 inverted
>Addgene plasmid #192069 | CAG-ADAR2-sesRNA-GFP-W3SL | addgene full sequence | sequence record 382107 | Addgene NGS Result
CGAGCGCGCAGCTGCCTGCAGGGGCGCCTGATGCGGTATTTTCTCCTTACGCATCTGTGCGGTATTTCAC
ACCGCATA
[95 nt withheld, positions 79-173]
T
[46 nt withheld, positions 175-220]
C
[141 nt withheld, positions 222-362]
CCTTTGACGTTGGAGTCCACGTTCTTT
[37 nt withheld, positions 390-426]
ACTCTATCTCGGGCTATTCTTTTGATTTATAAGGGATTTTGCCGATTTCGGTCTATTGGTTAAAAAATGA
GCTGATTTAACAAAAATTTAACGCGAATTTTAACAAAATATTAACGTTTACAATTTTATGGTGCACTCTC
AGTACAATCTGCTCTGATGCCGCATAGTTAAGCCAGCCCCGACACCCGCCAACACCCGCTGACGCGCCCT
GACGGGCTTGTCTGCTCCCGGCATCCGCTTACAGACAAGCTGTGACCGTCTCCGGGAGCTGCATGTGTCA
GAGGTTTTCACCGTCATCACCGAAACGCGCGAGACGAAAGGGCCTCGTGATACGCCTATTTTTATAGGTT
AATGTCATGATAATAATGGTTTCTTAGACGTCAGGTGGCACTTTTCGGGGAAATGTGCGCGGAACCCCTA
TTTGTTTATTTTTCTAAATACATTCAAATATGTATCCGCTCATGAGACAATAACCCTGATAAATGCTTCA
ATAATATTGAAAAAGGAAGAGTATGAGTATTCAACATTTCCGTGTCGCCCTTATTCCCTTTTTTGCGGCA
TTTTGCCTTCCTGTTTTTGCTCACCCAGAAACGCTGGTGAAAGTAAAAGATGCTGAAGATCAGTTGGGTG
CACGAGTGGGTTACATCGAACTGGATCTCAACAGCGGTAAGATCCTTGAGAGTTTTCGCCCCGAAGAACG
TTTTCCAATGATGAGCACTTTTAAAGTTCTGCTATGTGGCGCGGTATTATCCCGTATTGACGCCGGGCAA
GAGCAACTCGGTCGCCGCATACACTATTCTCAGAATGACTTGGTTGAGTACTCACCAGTCACAGAAAAGC
ATCTTACGGATGGCATGACAGTAAGAGAATTATGCAGTGCTGCCATAACCATGAGTGATAACACTGCGGC
CAACTTACTTCTGACAACGATCGGAGGACCGAAGGAGCTAACCGCTTTTTTGCACAACATGGGGGATCAT
GTAACTCGCCTTGATCGTTGGGAACCGGAGCTGAATGAAGCCATACCAAACGACGAGCGTGACACCACGA
TGCCTGTAGCAATGGCAACAACGTTGCGCAAACTATTAACTGGCGAACTACTTACTCTAGCTTCCCGGCA
ACAATTAATAGACTGGATGGAGGCGGATAAAGTTGCAGGACCACTTCTGCGCTCGGCCCTTCCGGCTGGC
TGGTTTATTGCTGATAAATCTGGAGCCGGTGAGCGTGGGTCTCGCGGTATCATTGCAGCACTGGGGCCAG
ATGGTAAGCCCTCCCGTATCGTAGTTATCTACACGACGGGGAGTCAGGCAACTATGGATGAACGAAATAG
ACAGATCGCTGAGATAGGTGCCTCACTGATTAAGCATTGGTAACTGTCAGACCAAGTTTACTCATATATA
CTTTAGATTGATTTAAAACTTCATTTTTAATTTAAAAGGATCTAGGTGAAGATCCTTTTTGATAATCTCA
TGACCAAAATCCCTTAACGTGAGTTTTCGTTCCACTGAGCGTCAGACCCCGTAGAAAAGATCAAAGGATC
TTCTTGAGATCCTTTTTTTCTGCGCGTAATCTGCTGCTTGCAAACAAAAAAACCACCGCTACCAGCGGTG
GTTTGTTTGCCGGATCAAGAGCTACCAACTCTTTTTCCGAAGGTAACTGGCTTCAGCAGAGCGCAGATAC
CAAATACTGTTCTTCTAGTGTAGCCGTAGTTAGGCCACCACTTCAAGAACTCTGTAGCACCGCCTACATA
CCTCGCTCTGCTAATCCTGTTACCAGTGGCTGCTGCCAGTGGCGATAAGTCGTGTCTTACCGGGTTGGAC
TCAAGACGATAGTTACCGGATAAGGCGCAGCGGTCGGGCTGAACGGGGGGTTCGTGCACACAGCCCAGCT
TGGAGCGAACGACCTACACCGAACTGAGATACCTACAGCGTGAGCTATGAGAAAGCGCCACGCTTCCCGA
AGGGAGAAAGGCGGACAGGTATCCGGTAAGCGGCAGGGTCGGAACAGGAGAGCGCACGAGGGAGCTTCCA
GGGGGAAACGCCTGGTATCTTTATAGTCCTGTCGGGTTTCGCCACCTCTGACTTGAGCGTCGATTTTTGT
GATGCTCGTCAGGGGGGCGGAGCCTATGGAAAAACGCCAGCAACGCGGCCTTTTTACGGTTCCTGGCCTT
TTGCTGGCCTTTTGCTGGCCTTTTGCTCACATGTCCTGCAGGCAGCTGCGCGCTCGCTCGCTCACTGAGG
CCGCCCGGGCGTCGGGCGACCTTTGGTCGCCCGGCCTCAGTGAGCGAGCGAGCGCGCAGAGAGGGAGTGG
CCAACTCCATCACTAGGGGTTCCTGCGGCCGCACGCGTCGTTACATAACTTACGGTAAATGGCCCGCCTG
GCTGACCGCCCAACGACCCCCGCCCATTGACGTCAATAGTAACGCCAATAGGGACTTTCCATTGACGTCA
ATGGGTGGAGTATTTACGGTAAACTGCCCACTTGGCAGTACATCAAGTGTATCATATGCCAAGTACGCCC
CCTATTGACGTCAATGACGGTAAATGGCCCGCCTGGCATTGTGCCCAGTACATGACCTTATGGGACTTTC
CTACTTGGCAGTACATCTACGTATTAGTCATCGCTATTACCATGGTCGAGGTGAGCCCCACGTTCTGCTT
CACTCTCCCCATCTCCCCCCCCTCCCCACCCCCAATTTTGTATTTATTTATTTTTTAATTATTTTGTGCA
GCGATGGGGGCGGGGCGAGGCGGAGAGGTGCGGCGGCAGCCAATCAGAGCGGCGCGCTCCGAAAGTTTCC
TTTTATGGCGAGGCGGCGGCGGCGGCGGCCCTATAAAAAGCGAAGCGCGCGGCGGGCGGGAGTCGCTGCG
CGCTGCCTTCGCCCCGTGCCCCGCTCCGCCGCCGCCTCGCGCCGCCCGCCCCGGCTCTGACTGACCGCGT
TACTCCCACAGGTGAGCGGGCGGGACGGCCCTTCTCCTCCGGGCTGTAATTAGCTGAGCAAGAGGTAAGG
GTTTAAGGGATGGTTGGTTGGTGGGGTATTAATGTTTAATTACCTGGAGCACCTGCCTGAAATCACTTTT
TTTCAGGTTGGGGATCCGCCACCATGTACCCATACGATGTTCCAGATTACGCTGGAGGCGATATAGAAGA
TGAAGAAAACATGAGTTCCAGCAGCACTGATGTGAAGGAAAACCGCAATCTGGACAACGTGTCCCCCAAG
GATGGCAGCACACCTGGGCCTGGCGAGGGCTCTCAGCTCTCCAATGGGGGTGGTGGTGGCCCCGGCAGAA
AGCGGCCCCTGGAGGAGGGCAGCAATGGCCACTCCAAGTACCGCCTGAAGAAAAGGAGGAAAACACCAGG
GCCCGTCCTCCCCAAGAACGCCCTGATGCAGCTGAATGAGATCAAGCCTGGTTTGCAGTACACACTCCTG
TCCCAGACTGGGCCCGTGCACGCGCCTTTGTTTGTCATGTCTGTGGAGGTGAATGGCCAGGTTTTTGAGG
GCTCTGGTCCCACAAAGAAAAAGGCAAAACTCCATGCTGCTGAGAAGGCCTTGAGGTCTTTCGTTCAGTT
TACTAATGCCTCTGAGGCCCACCTGGCCATGGGGAGGACCCTGTCTGTCAACACGGACTTCACATCTGAC
CAGGCCGACTTCCCTGACACGCTCTTCAATGGTTTTGAAACTCCTGACAAGGCGGAGCCTCCCTTTTACG
TGGGCTCCAATGGGGATGACTCCTTCAGTTCCAGCGGGGACCTCAGCTTGTCTGCTTCCCCGGTGCCTGC
CAGCCTAGCCCAGCCTCCTCTCCCTGTCTTACCACCATTCCCACCCCCGAGTGGGAAGAATCCCGTGATG
ATCTTGAACGAACTGCGCCCAGGACTCAAGTATGACTTCCTCTCCGAGAGCGGGGAGAGCCATGCCAAGA
GCTTCGTCATGTCTGTGGTCGTGGATGGTCAGTTCTTTGAAGGCTCGGGGAGAAACAAGAAGCTTGCCAA
GGCCCGGGCTGCGCAGTCTGCCCTGGCCGCCATTTTTAACTTGCACTTGGATCAGACGCCATCTCGCCAG
CCTATTCCCAGTGAGGGTCTTCAGCTGCATTTACCGCAGGTTTTAGCTGACGCTGTCTCACGCCTGGTCC
TGGGTAAGTTTGGTGACCTGACCGACAACTTCTCCTCCCCTCACGCTCGCAGAAAAGTGCTGGCTGGAGT
CGTCATGACAACAGGCACAGATGTTAAAGATGCCAAGGTGATAAGTGTTTCTACAGGAACAAAATGTATT
AATGGTGAATACATGAGTGATCGTGGCCTTGCATTAAATGACTGCCATGCAGAAATAATATCTCGGAGAT
CCTTGCTCAGATTTCTTTATACACAACTTGAGCTTTACTTAAATAACAAAGATGATCAAAAAAGATCCAT
CTTTCAGAAATCAGAGCGAGGGGGGTTTAGGCTGAAGGAGAATGTCCAGTTTCATCTGTACATCAGCACC
TCTCCCTGTGGAGATGCCAGAATCTTCTCACCACATGAGCCAATCCTGGAAGAACCAGCAGATAGACACC
CAAATCGTAAAGCAAGAGGACAGCTACGGACCAAAATAGAGTCTGGTGAGGGGACGATTCCAGTGCGCTC
CAATGCGAGCATCCAAACGTGGGACGGGGTGCTGCAAGGGGAGCGGCTGCTCACCATGTCCTGCAGTGAC
AAGATTGCACGCTGGAACGTGGTGGGCATCCAGGGATCCCTGCTCAGCATTTTCGTGGAGCCCATTTACT
TCTCGAGCATCATCCTGGGCAGCCTTTACCACGGGGACCACCTTTCCAGGGCCATGTACCAGCGGATCTC
CAACATAGAGGACCTGCCACCTCTCTACACCCTCAACAAGCCTTTGCTCAGTGGCATCAGCAATGCAGAA
GCACGGCAGCCAGGGAAGGCCCCCAACTTCAGTGTCAACTGGACGGTAGGCGACTCCGCTATTGAGGTCA
TCAACGCCACGACTGGGAAGGATGAGCTGGGCCGCGCGTCCCGCCTGTGTAAGCACGCGTTGTACTGTCG
CTGGATGCGTGTGCACGGCAAGGTTCCCTCCCACTTACTACGCTCCAAGATTACCAAACCCAACGTGTAC
CATGAGTCCAAGCTGGCGGCAAAGGAGTACCAGGCCGCCAAGGCGCGTCTGTTCACAGCCTTCATCAAGG
CGGGGCTGGGGGCCTGGGTGGAGAAGCCCACCGAGCAGGACCAGTTCTCACTCACGCCCGCTACTAACTT
CAGCCTGCTGAAGCAGGCTGGAGACGTGGAGGAGAACCCTGGACCTGAATTCTTCCGACGATGTGGCGAA
AGGCGACTGGCGCGCATCCGTGAAGCCCAGGAATGGGTCCTTCATGAAGTGGCGCGATGCTGCGTAGCCC
ACGAGCCACTGCGAGTACACGTTCTCAGATAGGATGAGGGCGGCAGGTAGCAGCTCCAGGTCTTTCTCCA
CCTTGATGCGCTTGGCCGCGTGCAGCGCGGGACCACCGAGCCCAGGGCTTTTGTGGTCATCTTCATCAGG
GGTGACCTGGATCCCGATCTCCACTGGCTCAGATACTCTCCTGAGCTCAGAGCGAGAGGAGGGAGGTAGA
CTGCTCTTGTCCAGGACCTTGTCGTAGCAGGGGCCCAGGCCTCCACACTGTTTCTTCTTGTGCTCTATAA
AAACCAGGATGTCCCCCAGCGGGAAGTTCATCTGACACTGGCCGGCGCGCCAGAGGGCAGAGGAAGTCTT
CTAACATGCGGTGACGTGGAGGAGAATCCCGGCCCTTTAATTAACGTGAGCAAGGGCGAGGAGCTGTTCA
CCGGGGTGGTGCCCATCCTGGTCGAGCTGGACGGCGACGTAAACGGCCACAAGTTCAGCGTGTCCGGCGA
GGGCGAGGGCGATGCCACCTACGGCAAGCTGACCCTGAAGTTCATCTGCACCACCGGCAAGCTGCCCGTG
CCCTGGCCCACCCTCGTGACCACCCTGACCTACGGCGTGCAGTGCTTCAGCCGCTACCCCGACCACATGA
AGCAGCACGACTTCTTCAAGTCCGCCATGCCCGAAGGCTACGTCCAGGAGCGCACCATCTTCTTCAAGGA
CGACGGCAACTACAAGACCCGCGCCGAGGTGAAGTTCGAGGGCGACACCCTGGTGAACCGCATCGAGCTG
AAGGGCATCGACTTCAAGGAGGACGGCAACATCCTGGGGCACAAGCTGGAGTACAACTACAACAGCCACA
ACGTCTATATCATGGCCGACAAGCAGAAGAACGGCATCAAGGTGAACTTCAAGATCCGCCACAACATCGA
GGACGGCAGCGTGCAGCTCGCCGACCACTACCAGCAGAACACCCCCATCGGCGACGGCCCCGTGCTGCTG
CCCGACAACCACTACCTGAGCACCCAGTCCGCCCTGAGCAAAGACCCCAACGAGAAGCGCGATCACATGG
TCCTGCTGGAGTTCGTGACCGCCGCCGGGATCACTCTCGGCATGGACGAGCTGTACAAGTAAGCTAGCAA
TTCCGCTCGAGATAATCAACCTCTGGATTACAAAATTTGTGAAAGATTGACTGGTATTCTTAACTATGTT
GCTCCTTTTACGCTATGTGGATACGCTGCTTTAATGCCTTTGTATCATGCTATTGCTTCCCGTATGGCTT
TCATTTTCTCCTCCTTGTATAAATCCTGGTTAGTTCTTGCCACGGCGGAACTCATCGCCGCCTGCCTTGC
CCGCTGCTGGACAGGGGCTCGGCTGTTGGGCACTGACAATTCCGTGGTGTTTATTTGTGAAATTTGTGAT
GCTATTGCTTTATTTGTAACCATCTAGCTTTATTTGTGAAATTTGTGATGCTATTGCTTTATTTGTAACC
ATTATAAGCTGCAATAAACAAGTTAACAACAACAATTGCATTCATTTTATGTTTCAGGTTCAGGGGGAGA
TGTGGGAGGTTTTTTAAAGCGGCCGCGGTAACCACGTGCGGACCGAGCGGCCGCAGGAACCCCTAGTGAT
GGAGTTGGCCACTCCCTCTCTGCGCGCTCGCTCGCTCACTGAGGCCGGGCGACCAAAGGTCGCCCGACGC
CCGGGCTTTGCCCGGGCGGCCTCAGTGAGCGAG
